Addgene plasmid #175831: pFX-Sirius-KRasCT
Purpose: Express Sirius with plasma membrane-targeting sequence in mammalian cells
Depositing lab: Yusuke Ohba. Depositing organization: Hokkaido University. Publication: Folding Latency of Fluorescent Proteins Affects the Mitochondrial Localization of Fusion Proteins. Kashiwagi S, Fujioka Y, Satoh AO, Yoshida A, Fujioka M, Nepal P, Tsuzuki A, Aoki O, Paudel S, Sasajima H, Ohba Y. Cell Struct Funct. 2019 Dec 26;44(2):183-194. doi: 10.1247/csf.19028. Epub 2019 Nov 15. PubMed 31735740.
Backbone
  Vector backbone: pFX
  Backbone size w/o insert (bp): 4000
  Total vector size (bp): 4830
  Vector type: Mammalian Expression
  Selectable markers: Neomycin (select with G418)
Growth in bacteria
  Bacterial resistance: Kanamycin, 50 μg/mL
  Growth temperature: 37°C
  Growth strain: DH5alpha
  Copy number: High Copy
Gene/Insert
  Gene/Insert name: Sirius with plasma membrane-targeting sequence
  Insert size (bp): 830
  Promoter: CMV
  Tag / fusion protein: C-terminal hypervariable region of K-Ras 4B (C terminal on insert)
  Cloning method: Restriction Enzyme; 5′ cloning site EcoRI (not destroyed); 3′ cloning site none (unknown if destroyed)
  Sequencing primers: 5′ none; 3′ none
Terms and licenses: Academic/Nonprofit Terms; Industry Terms: Not Available to Industry
How to cite: pFX-Sirius-KRasCT was a gift from Yusuke Ohba (Addgene plasmid # 175831 ; http://n2t.net/addgene:175831 ; RRID:Addgene_175831)
