[The description below was written by a language model from this plasmid's Addgene catalogue record and pLannotate feature annotations shown in this document.]
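Description:
pFX-Sirius-KRasCT is a mammalian expression plasmid of about 4.8 kb, built on the pFX backbone, that produces the fluorescent protein Sirius directed to the plasma membrane. Expression is driven by the human cytomegalovirus immediate-early enhancer and promoter, followed by the Sirius coding sequence, an ultraviolet-excitable, constitutively fluorescent Aequorea victoria derivative noted for very low acid sensitivity. Fused to its C terminus is a short fragment of human K-Ras, recorded as the C-terminal hypervariable region of K-Ras 4B. This region is generally understood to carry the polybasic stretch and CAAX prenylation motif that anchor the protein to the inner leaflet of the plasma membrane, so it acts here as a targeting signal rather than as a functional GTPase. The transcript ends at an SV40 polyadenylation signal. The small large T antigen fragment annotated just upstream of it is most likely part of that SV40-derived terminator region rather than an expressed element.

The plasmid replicates in bacteria from a high-copy ColE1/pUC-type origin and also carries an f1 phage origin. A single Tn5 aminoglycoside phosphotransferase gene (NeoR/KanR) serves both hosts. It is preceded by a bacterial bla promoter for kanamycin selection in E. coli and by the SV40 enhancer/early promoter for G418 selection of stable mammalian transfectants, and it is terminated by an HSV TK polyadenylation signal. The short ble and bGH poly(A) fragments appear to be backbone remnants.

The construct serves as a plasma membrane marker for live-cell imaging. It was deposited with a study of how fluorescent protein folding affects the subcellular localization of fusion proteins.
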