Features (pLannotate 1.2.2; 14 found; start..end, strand, type, name):
     61..364     +  enhancer       CMV enhancer: human cytomegalovirus immediate early enhancer
    365..568     +  promoter       CMV promoter: human cytomegalovirus (CMV) immediate early promoter
    630..1346    +  CDS            Sirius: Sirius is a basic (constitutively fluorescent) uv fluorescent protein published in 2009, derived from Aequorea victoria. It has very low acid sensitivity.
   1398..1460    +  CDS            K-Ras (fragment): human small GTPase proto-oncoprotein
   1501..1585    +  CDS            large T antigen (fragment): large T antigen from SV40 (simian virus 40)
   1608..1729    +  polyA_signal   SV40 poly(A) signal: SV40 polyadenylation signal
   1763..2191    -  rep_origin     f1 ori (sequence partly withheld): f1 bacteriophage origin of replication; arrow indicates direction of (+) strand synthesis
   2218..2322    +  promoter       AmpR promoter: bla
   2324..2681    +  promoter       SV40 promoter: SV40 enhancer and early promoter
   2716..3510    +  CDS            NeoR/KanR: aminoglycoside phosphotransferase from Tn5; aph(3')-II (or nptII); confers resistance to neomycin, kanamycin, and G418 (Geneticin®)
   3531..3683    +  CDS            ble (fragment): BLE_KLEPN - Experimental evidence at protein level: Swiss-Prot protein existence level 1. Binding protein with a strong affinity to the bleomycin family of antibiotics. Binds to CL990; an antimitotic-antibiotic compound. From Klebsiella pneumoniae.
   3742..3789    +  polyA_signal   HSV TK poly(A) signal: herpes simplex virus thymidine kinase polyadenylation signal (Cole and Stacy, 1985)
   3880..3896    -  polyA_signal   bGH poly(A) signal (fragment): bovine growth hormone polyadenylation signal
   4118..4706    +  rep_origin     ori: high-copy-number ColE1/pMB1/pBR322/pUC origin of replication
>Addgene plasmid #175831 | pFX-Sirius-KRasCT | addgene full sequence | sequence record 354860 | Addgene NGS Result
TAGTTATTAATAGTAATCAATTACGGGGTCATTAGTTCATAGCCCATATATGGAGTTCCGCGTTACATAA
CTTACGGTAAATGGCCCGCCTGGCTGACCGCCCAACGACCCCCGCCCATTGACGTCAATAATGACGTATG
TTCCCATAGTAACGCCAATAGGGACTTTCCATTGACGTCAATGGGTGGAGTATTTACGGTAAACTGCCCA
CTTGGCAGTACATCAAGTGTATCATATGCCAAGTACGCCCCCTATTGACGTCAATGACGGTAAATGGCCC
GCCTGGCATTATGCCCAGTACATGACCTTATGGGACTTTCCTACTTGGCAGTACATCTACGTATTAGTCA
TCGCTATTACCATGGTGATGCGGTTTTGGCAGTACATCAATGGGCGTGGATAGCGGTTTGACTCACGGGG
ATTTCCAAGTCTCCACCCCATTGACGTCAATGGGAGTTTGTTTTGGCACCAAAATCAACGGGACTTTCCA
AAATGTCGTAACAACTCCGCCCCATTGACGCAAATGGGCGGTAGGCGTGTACGGTGGGAGGTCTATATAA
GCAGAGCTGGTTTAGTGAACCGTCAGATCCGCTAGCGCTACCGGTTCTAGAGCCATGGAATTCGGATCCA
TGGTGAGCAAGGGCGAGGAGCTGTTCACCGGGGTGGTGCCCATCCTGGTCGAGCTGGACGGCGACGTAAA
CGGCCACAGGTTCAGCGTGTCCGGCGAGGGCGAGGGCGATGCCACCTACGGCAAGCTGACCCTGAAGCTC
ATCTGCACCACCGGCAAGCTGCCCGTGCCCTGGCCCACCCTCGTGACCACCCTGCAATTCGGCGTGCTGT
GCTTCGCCCGCTACCCCGACCACATGAAGCAGCACGACTTCTTCAAGTCCGCCATGCCCGATGGCTACGT
CCAGGAGCGTACCATCTTCTTCAAGGACGACGGCAACTACAAGACCCGCGCCGAGGTGAAGTTCGAGGGC
GACACCCTGGTGAACCGCATCGAGCTGAAGGGCTTCGACTTCAAGGAGGACGGCAACATCCTGGGGCACA
AGCTGGAGTACAACGGGATAAGCTCAAACGTATATATCACCGCCGACAAGCAGAAGAACGGCATCAAGGC
CCACTTCAAGATCCGCCACAACATCGAGGACGGCGGCGTGCAGCTCGCCGACCACTACCAGCAGAACACC
CCCATCGGCGACGGCCCCGTGCTGCTGCCCGACAACCACTACCTGAGCGTCCAGTCCAAGCTGAGCAAAG
ACCCCAACGAGAAGCGCGATCACATGGTCCTGCTGGAGTCCGTGACCGCCGCCGGGATCACTCTGAGCAT
GGACGAGCTGTACAAGGGAGGATCTGGAGGAAGATCTGGAGGATCCGGAGGACTCGAGAGCGGCCGCAAG
ATGAGCAAAGATGGTAAAAAGAAGAAAAAGAAGTCAAAGACAAAGTGTGTAATTATGTAAGGGCCGCTGA
CTGACTGAAGATCCACCGGATCTAGATAACTGATCATAATCAGCCATACCACATTTGTAGAGGTTTTACT
TGCTTTAAAAAACCTCCCACACCTCCCCCTGAACCTGAAACATAAAATGAATGCAATTGTTGTTGTTAAC
TTGTTTATTGCAGCTTATAATGGTTACAAATAAAGCAATAGCATCACAAATTTCACAAATAAAGCATTTT
TTTCACTGCATTCTAGTTGTGGTTTGTCCAAACTCATCAATGTATCTTAAGGCGTAAATTGTAAGCGTTA
ATATTTTGTTAAAATTCGCGTTAAATTTTTGTTAAATCAGCTCATTTTTTAACCAATAGGCCGAAATCGG
CAAAATCCCTTATAAATCAAAAGAATAGACCGAGATAGGGT
[37 nt withheld, positions 1862-1898]
AAAGAACGTGGACTCCAACGTCAAAGG
[49 nt withheld, positions 1926-1974]
T
[91 nt withheld, positions 1976-2066]
G
[124 nt withheld, positions 2068-2191]
CAGGTGGCACTTTTCGGGGAAATGTGCGCGGAACCCCTATTTGTTTATTTTTCTAAATACATTCAAATAT
GTATCCGCTCATGAGACAATAACCCTGATAAATGCTTCAATAATATTGAAAAAGGAAGAGTCCTGAGGCG
GAAAGAACCAGCTGTGGAATGTGTGTCAGTTAGGGTGTGGAAAGTCCCCAGGCTCCCCAGCAGGCAGAAG
TATGCAAAGCATGCATCTCAATTAGTCAGCAACCAGGTGTGGAAAGTCCCCAGGCTCCCCAGCAGGCAGA
AGTATGCAAAGCATGCATCTCAATTAGTCAGCAACCATAGTCCCGCCCCTAACTCCGCCCATCCCGCCCC
TAACTCCGCCCAGTTCCGCCCATTCTCCGCCCCATGGCTGACTAATTTTTTTTATTTATGCAGAGGCCGA
GGCCGCCTCGGCCTCTGAGCTATTCCAGAAGTAGTGAGGAGGCTTTTTTGGAGGCCTAGGCTTTTGCAAA
GATCGATCAAGAGACAGGATGAGGATCGTTTCGCATGATTGAACAAGATGGATTGCACGCAGGTTCTCCG
GCCGCTTGGGTGGAGAGGCTATTCGGCTATGACTGGGCACAACAGACAATCGGCTGCTCTGATGCCGCCG
TGTTCCGGCTGTCAGCGCAGGGGCGCCCGGTTCTTTTTGTCAAGACCGACCTGTCCGGTGCCCTGAATGA
ACTGCAAGACGAGGCAGCGCGGCTATCGTGGCTGGCCACGACGGGCGTTCCTTGCGCAGCTGTGCTCGAC
GTTGTCACTGAAGCGGGAAGGGACTGGCTGCTATTGGGCGAAGTGCCGGGGCAGGATCTCCTGTCATCTC
ACCTTGCTCCTGCCGAGAAAGTATCCATCATGGCTGATGCAATGCGGCGGCTGCATACGCTTGATCCGGC
TACCTGCCCATTCGACCACCAAGCGAAACATCGCATCGAGCGAGCACGTACTCGGATGGAAGCCGGTCTT
GTCGATCAGGATGATCTGGACGAAGAGCATCAGGGGCTCGCGCCAGCCGAACTGTTCGCCAGGCTCAAGG
CGAGCATGCCCGACGGCGAGGATCTCGTCGTGACCCATGGCGATGCCTGCTTGCCGAATATCATGGTGGA
AAATGGCCGCTTTTCTGGATTCATCGACTGTGGCCGGCTGGGTGTGGCGGACCGCTATCAGGACATAGCG
TTGGCTACCCGTGATATTGCTGAAGAGCTTGGCGGCGAATGGGCTGACCGCTTCCTCGTGCTTTACGGTA
TCGCCGCTCCCGATTCGCAGCGCATCGCCTTCTATCGCCTTCTTGACGAGTTCTTCTGAGCGGGACTCTG
GGGTTCGAAATGACCGACCAAGCGACGCCCAACCTGCCATCACGAGATTTCGATTCCACCGCCGCCTTCT
ATGAAAGGTTGGGCTTCGGAATCGTTTTCCGGGACGCCGGCTGGATGATCCTCCAGCGCGGGGATCTCAT
GCTGGAGTTCTTCGCCCACCCTAGGGGGAGGCTAACTGAAACACGGAAGGAGACAATACCGGAAGGAACC
CGCGCTATGACGGCAATAAAAAGACAGAATAAAACGCACGGTGTTGGGTCGTTTGTTCATAAACGCGGGG
TTCGGTCCCAGGGCTGGCACTCTGTCGATACCCCACCGAGACCCCATTGGGGCCAATACGCCCGCGTTTC
TTCCTTTTCCCCACCCCACCCCCCAAGTTCGGGTGAAGGCCCAGGGCTCGCAGCCAACGTCGGGGCGGCA
GGCCCTGCCATAGCCTCAGGTTACTCATATATACTTTAGATTGATTTAAAACTTCATTTTTAATTTAAAA
GGATCTAGGTGAAGATCCTTTTTGATAATCTCATGACCAAAATCCCTTAACGTGAGTTTTCGTTCCACTG
AGCGTCAGACCCCGTAGAAAAGATCAAAGGATCTTCTTGAGATCCTTTTTTTCTGCGCGTAATCTGCTGC
TTGCAAACAAAAAAACCACCGCTACCAGCGGTGGTTTGTTTGCCGGATCAAGAGCTACCAACTCTTTTTC
CGAAGGTAACTGGCTTCAGCAGAGCGCAGATACCAAATACTGTTCTTCTAGTGTAGCCGTAGTTAGGCCA
CCACTTCAAGAACTCTGTAGCACCGCCTACATACCTCGCTCTGCTAATCCTGTTACCAGTGGCTGCTGCC
AGTGGCGATAAGTCGTGTCTTACCGGGTTGGACTCAAGACGATAGTTACCGGATAAGGCGCAGCGGTCGG
GCTGAACGGGGGGTTCGTGCACACAGCCCAGCTTGGAGCGAACGACCTACACCGAACTGAGATACCTACA
GCGTGAGCTATGAGAAAGCGCCACGCTTCCCGAAGGGAGAAAGGCGGACAGGTATCCGGTAAGCGGCAGG
GTCGGAACAGGAGAGCGCACGAGGGAGCTTCCAGGGGGAAACGCCTGGTATCTTTATAGTCCTGTCGGGT
TTCGCCACCTCTGACTTGAGCGTCGATTTTTGTGATGCTCGTCAGGGGGGCGGAGCCTATGGAAAAACGC
CAGCAACGCGGCCTTTTTACGGTTCCTGGCCTTTTGCTGGCCTTTTGCTCACATGTTCTTTCCTGCGTTA
TCCCCTGATTCTGTGGATAACCGTATTACCGCCATGCAT
